>Addgene plasmid #74252 | pKanCMV-mClover3-mRuby3 | depositor full sequence | sequence record 139751 | pKanCMV-mClover3-mRuby3 sequence 6778 bps
GACGGATCGGGAGATCTCCCGATCCCCTATGGTCGACTCTCAGTACAATCTGCTCTGATGCCGCATAGTT
AAGCCAGTATCTGCTCCCTGCTTGTGTGTTGGAGGTCGCTGAGTAGTGCGCGAGCAAAATTTAAGCTACA
ACAAGGCAAGGCTTGACCGACAATTGCATGAAGAATCTGCTTAGGGTTAGGCGTTTTGCGCTGCTTCGCG
ATGTACGGGCCAGATATACGCGTTGACATTGATTATTGACTAGTTATTAATAGTAATCAATTACGGGGTC
ATTAGTTCATAGCCCATATATGGAGTTCCGCGTTACATAACTTACGGTAAATGGCCCGCCTGGCTGACCG
CCCAACGACCCCCGCCCATTGACGTCAATAATGACGTATGTTCCCATAGTAACGCCAATAGGGACTTTCC
ATTGACGTCAATGGGTGGACTATTTACGGTAAACTGCCCACTTGGCAGTACATCAAGTGTATCATATGCC
AAGTACGCCCCCTATTGACGTCAATGACGGTAAATGGCCCGCCTGGCATTATGCCCAGTACATGACCTTA
TGGGACTTTCCTACTTGGCAGTACATCTACGTATTAGTCATCGCTATTACCATGGTGATGCGGTTTTGGC
AGTACATCAATGGGCGTGGATAGCGGTTTGACTCACGGGGATTTCCAAGTCTCCACCCCATTGACGTCAA
TGGGAGTTTGTTTTGGCACCAAAATCAACGGGACTTTCCAAAATGTCGTAACAACTCCGCCCCATTGACG
CAAATGGGCGGTAGGCGTGTACGGTGGGAGGTCTATATAAGCAGAGCTGGTTTAGTGAACCGTCAGATCC
GCTAGCGCTACCGGTCGCCACCATGCATCATCACCATCACCACGTGAGCAAGGGCGAGGAGCTGTTCACC
GGGGTGGTGCCCATCCTGGTCGAGCTGGACGGCGACGTAAACGGCCACAAGTTCAGCGTCCGCGGCGAGG
GCGAGGGCGATGCCACCAACGGCAAGCTGACCCTGAAGTTCATCTGCACCACCGGCAAGCTGCCCGTGCC
CTGGCCCACCCTCGTGACCACCTTCGGCTACGGCGTGGCCTGCTTCAGCCGCTACCCCGACCACATGAAG
CAGCACGACTTCTTCAAGTCCGCCATGCCCGAAGGCTACGTCCAGGAGCGCACCATCTCTTTCAAGGACG
ACGGTACCTACAAGACCCGCGCCGAGGTGAAGTTCGAGGGCGACACCCTGGTGAACCGCATCGAGCTGAA
GGGCATCGACTTCAAGGAGGACGGCAACATCCTGGGGCACAAGCTGGAGTACAACTTCAACAGCCACTAC
GTCTATATCACGGCCGACAAGCAGAAGAACTGCATCAAGGCTAACTTCAAGATCCGCCACAACGTTGAGG
ACGGCAGCGTGCAGCTCGCCGACCACTACCAGCAGAACACCCCCATCGGCGACGGCCCCGTGCTGCTGCC
CGACAACCACTACCTGAGCCATCAGTCCAAGCTGAGCAAAGACCCCAACGAGAAGCGCGATCACATGGTC
CTGCTGGAGTTCGTGACCGCCGCCCTGGAAAGCGGCGGCGAAGATCCGATGGTGAGCAAAGGCGAAGAAG
TGTCTAAGGGCGAAGAGCTGATCAAGGAAAATATGCGTATGAAGGTGGTCATGGAAGGTTCGGTCAACGG
CCACCAATTCAAATGCACAGGTGAAGGAGAAGGCAGACCGTACGAGGGAGTGCAAACCATGAGGATCAAA
GTCATCGAGGGAGGACCCCTGCCATTTGCCTTTGACATTCTTGCCACGTCGTTCATGTATGGCAGCCGTA
CCTTTATCAAGTACCCGGCCGACATCCCTGATTTCTTTAAACAGTCCTTTCCTGAGGGTTTTACTTGGGA
AAGAGTTACGAGATACGAAGATGGTGGAGTCGTCACCGTCACGCAGGACACCAGCCTTGAGGATGGCGAG
CTCGTCTACAACGTCAAGGTCAGAGGGGTAAACTTTCCCTCCAATGGTCCCGTGATGCAGAAGAAGACCA
AGGGTTGGGAGCCTAATACAGAGATGATGTATCCAGCAGATGGTGGTCTGAGAGGATACACTGACATCGC
ACTGAAAGTTGATGGTGGTGGCCATCTGCACTGCAACTTCGTGACAACTTACAGGTCAAAAAAGACCGTC
GGGAACATCAAGATGCCCGGTGTCCATGCCGTTGATCACCGCCTGGAAAGGATCGAGGAGAGTGACAATG
AAACCTACGTAGTGCAAAGAGAAGTGGCAGTTGCCAAATACAGCAACCTTGGTGGTGGCATGGACGAGCT
GTACAAGTAAGGGCCCTATTCTATAGTGTCACCTAAATGCTAGAGCTCGCTGATCAGCCTCGACTGTGCC
TTCTAGTTGCCAGCCATCTGTTGTTTGCCCCTCCCCCGTGCCTTCCTTGACCCTGGAAGGTGCCACTCCC
ACTGTCCTTTCCTAATAAAATGAGGAAATTGCATCGCATTGTCTGAGTAGGTGTCATTCTATTCTGGGGG
GTGGGGTGGGGCAGGACAGCAAGGGGGAGGATTGGGAAGACAATAGCAGGCATGCTGGGGATGCGGTGGG
CTCTATGGCTTCTGAGGCGGAAAGAACCAGCTGGGGCTCTAGGGGGTATCCCC
[124 nt withheld, positions 2644-2767]
C
[32 nt withheld, positions 2769-2800]
CA
[57 nt withheld, positions 2803-2859]
A
[49 nt withheld, positions 2861-2909]
CCTTTGACGTTGGAGTCCACGTTCTTT
[37 nt withheld, positions 2937-2973]
ACCCTATCTCGGTCTATTCTTTTGATTTATAAGGGATTTTGGGGATTTCGGCCTATTGGTTAAAAAATGA
GCTGATTTAACAAAAATTTAACGCGAATTAATTCTGTGGAATGTGTGTCAGTTAGGGTGTGGAAAGTCCC
CAGGCTCCCCAGGCAGGCAGAAGTATGCAAAGCATGCATCTCAATTAGTCAGCAACCAGGTGTGGAAAGT
CCCCAGGCTCCCCAGCAGGCAGAAGTATGCAAAGCATGCATCTCAATTAGTCAGCAACCATAGTCCCGCC
CCTAACTCCGCCCATCCCGCCCCTAACTCCGCCCAGTTCCGCCCATTCTCCGCCCCATGGCTGACTAATT
TTTTTTATTTATGCAGAGGCCGAGGCCGCCTCTGCCTCTGAGCTATTCCAGAAGTAGTGAGGAGGCTTTT
TTGGAGGCCTAGGCTTTTGCAAAAAGCTCCCGGGAGCTTGTATATCCATTTTCGGATCTGATCAAGAGAC
AGGATGAGGATCGTTTCGCATGATTGAACAAGATGGATTGCACGCAGGTTCTCCGGCCGCTTGGGTGGAG
AGGCTATTCGGCTATGACTGGGCACAACAGACAATCGGCTGCTCTGATGCCGCCGTGTTCCGGCTGTCAG
CGCAGGGGCGCCCGGTTCTTTTTGTCAAGACCGACCTGTCCGGTGCCCTGAATGAACTGCAGGACGAGGC
AGCGCGGCTATCGTGGCTGGCCACGACGGGCGTTCCTTGCGCAGCTGTGCTCGACGTTGTCACTGAAGCG
GGAAGGGACTGGCTGCTATTGGGCGAAGTGCCGGGGCAGGATCTCCTGTCATCTCACCTTGCTCCTGCCG
AGAAAGTATCCATCATGGCTGATGCAATGCGGCGGCTGCATACGCTTGATCCGGCTACCTGCCCATTCGA
CCACCAAGCGAAACATCGCATCGAGCGAGCACGTACTCGGATGGAAGCCGGTCTTGTCGATCAGGATGAT
CTGGACGAAGAGCATCAGGGGCTCGCGCCAGCCGAACTGTTCGCCAGGCTCAAGGCGCGCATGCCCGACG
GCGAGGATCTCGTCGTGACCCATGGCGATGCCTGCTTGCCGAATATCATGGTGGAAAATGGCCGCTTTTC
TGGATTCATCGACTGTGGCCGGCTGGGTGTGGCGGACCGCTATCAGGACATAGCGTTGGCTACCCGTGAT
ATTGCTGAAGAGCTTGGCGGCGAATGGGCTGACCGCTTCCTCGTGCTTTACGGTATCGCCGCTCCCGATT
CGCAGCGCATCGCCTTCTATCGCCTTCTTGACGAGTTCTTCTGAGCGGGACTCTGGGGTTCGAAATGACC
GACCAAGCGACGCCCAACCTGCCATCACGAGATTTCGATTCCACCGCCGCCTTCTATGAAAGGTTGGGCT
TCGGAATCGTTTTCCGGGACGCCGGCTGGATGATCCTCCAGCGCGGGGATCTCATGCTGGAGTTCTTCGC
CCACCCCAACTTGTTTATTGCAGCTTATAATGGTTACAAATAAAGCAATAGCATCACAAATTTCACAAAT
AAAGCATTTTTTTCACTGCATTCTAGTTGTGGTTTGTCCAAACTCATCAATGTATCTTATCATGTCTGTA
TACCGTCGACCTCTAGCTAGAGCTTGGCGTAATCATGGTCATAGCTGTTTCCTGTGTGAAATTGTTATCC
GCTCACAATTCCACACAACATACGAGCCGGAAGCATAAAGTGTAAAGCCTGGGGTGCCTAATGAGTGAGC
TAACTCACATTAATTGCGTTGCGCTCACTGCCCGCTTTCCAGTCGGGAAACCTGTCGTGCCAGCTGCATT
AATGAATCGGCCAACGCGCGGGGAGAGGCGGTTTGCGTATTGGGCGCTCTTCCGCTTCCTCGCTCACTGA
CTCGCTGCGCTCGGTCGTTCGGCTGCGGCGAGCGGTATCAGCTCACTCAAAGGCGGTAATACGGTTATCC
ACAGAATCAGGGGATAACGCAGGAAAGAACATGTGAGCAAAAGGCCAGCAAAAGGCCAGGAACCGTAAAA
AGGCCGCGTTGCTGGCGTTTTTCCATAGGCTCCGCCCCCCTGACGAGCATCACAAAAATCGACGCTCAAG
TCAGAGGTGGCGAAACCCGACAGGACTATAAAGATACCAGGCGTTTCCCCCTGGAAGCTCCCTCGTGCGC
TCTCCTGTTCCGACCCTGCCGCTTACCGGATACCTGTCCGCCTTTCTCCCTTCGGGAAGCGTGGCGCTTT
CTCAATGCTCACGCTGTAGGTATCTCAGTTCGGTGTAGGTCGTTCGCTCCAAGCTGGGCTGTGTGCACGA
ACCCCCCGTTCAGCCCGACCGCTGCGCCTTATCCGGTAACTATCGTCTTGAGTCCAACCCGGTAAGACAC
GACTTATCGCCACTGGCAGCAGCCACTGGTAACAGGATTAGCAGAGCGAGGTATGTAGGCGGTGCTACAG
AGTTCTTGAAGTGGTGGCCTAACTACGGCTACACTAGAAGGACAGTATTTGGTATCTGCGCTCTGCTGAA
GCCAGTTACCTTCGGAAAAAGAGTTGGTAGCTCTTGATCCGGCAAACAAACCACCGCTGGTAGCGGTGGT
TTTTTTGTTTGCAAGCAGCAGATTACGCGCAGAAAAAAAGGATCTCAAGAAGATCCTTTGATCTTTTCTA
CGGGGTCTGACGCTCAGTGGAACGAAAACTCACGTTAAGGGATTTTGGTCATGAGATTATCAAAAAGGAT
CTTCACCTAGATCCTTTTAAATTAAAAATGAAGTTTTAAATCAATCTAAAGTATATATGAGTAAACTTGG
TCTGACAGTTACCAATGCTTAATCAGTGAGGCACCTATCTCAGCGATCTGTCTATTTCGTTCATCCATAG
TTGCCTGACTCCCCGTCGTGTAGATAACTACGATACGGGAGGGCTTACCATCTGGCCCCAGTGCTGCAAT
GATACCGCGAGACCCACGCTCACCGGCTCCAGATTTATCAGCAATAAACCAGCCAGCCGGAAGGGCCGAG
CGCAGAAGTGGTCCTGCAACTTTATCCGCCTCCATCCAGTCTATTAATTGTTGCCGGGAAGCTAGAGTAA
GTAGTTCGCCAGTTAATAGTTTGCGCAACGTTGTTGCCATTGCTACAGGCATCGTGGTGTCACGCTCGTC
GTTTGGTATGGCTTCATTCAGCTCCGGTTCCCAACGATCAAGGCGAGTTACATGATCCCCCATGTTGTGC
AAAAAAGCGGTTAGCTCCTTCGGTCCTCCGATCGTTGTCAGAAGTAAGTTGGCCGCAGTGTTATCACTCA
TGGTTATGGCAGCACTGCATAATTCTCTTACTGTCATGCCATCCGTAAGATGCTTTTCTGTGACTGGTGA
GTACTCAACCAAGTCATTCTGAGAATAGTGTATGCGGCGACCGAGTTGCTCTTGCCCGGCGTCAATACGG
GATAATACCGCGCCACATAGCAGAACTTTAAAAGTGCTCATCATTGGAAAACGTTCTTCGGGGCGAAAAC
TCTCAAGGATCTTACCGCTGTTGAGATCCAGTTCGATGTAACCCACTCGTGCACCCAACTGATCTTCAGC
ATCTTTTACTTTCACCAGCGTTTCTGGGTGAGCAAAAACAGGAAGGCAAAATGCCGCAAAAAAGGGAATA
AGGGCGACACGGAAATGTTGAATACTCATACTCTTCCTTTTTCAATATTATTGAAGCATTTATCAGGGTT
ATTGTCTCATGAGCGGATACATATTTGAATGTATTTAGAAAAATAAACAAATAGGGGTTCCGCGCACATT
TCCCCGAAAAGTGCCACCTGACGTC
Features (pLannotate 1.2.2; 20 found; start..end, strand, type, name):
     36..80      -  misc_feature   bom (fragment): basis of mobility region from pBR322
    235..614     +  enhancer       CMV enhancer: human cytomegalovirus immediate early enhancer
    615..818     +  promoter       CMV promoter: human cytomegalovirus (CMV) immediate early promoter
    884..1564    +  CDS            mClover3 (fragment): mClover3 is a basic (constitutively fluorescent) green/yellow fluorescent protein published in 2016, derived from Aequorea victoria. It is reported to be a rapidly-maturing monomer with high acid sensitivity.
   1610..2317    +  CDS            mRuby3: monomeric red fluorescent protein derived from mRuby2, with improved brightness and photostability (Bajar et al., 2016)
   2330..2348    -  promoter       SP6 promoter: promoter for bacteriophage SP6 RNA polymerase
   2374..2598    +  polyA_signal   bGH poly(A) signal: bovine growth hormone polyadenylation signal
   2602..2623    +  promoter       SV40 promoter (fragment): SV40 enhancer and early promoter
   2644..3072    +  rep_origin     f1 ori (sequence partly withheld): f1 bacteriophage origin of replication; arrow indicates direction of (+) strand synthesis
   3086..3416    +  promoter       SV40 promoter: SV40 enhancer and early promoter
   3483..4274    +  CDS            neo: KKA2_KLEPN - Also known as kan, nptII. Experimental evidence at protein level: Swiss-Prot protein existence level 1. Resistance to kanamycin, neomycin, paromomycin, ribostamycin, butirosin and gentamicin B. From Klebsiella pneumoniae.
   4298..4456    +  CDS            ble (fragment): BLE_KLEPN - Experimental evidence at protein level: Swiss-Prot protein existence level 1. Binding protein with a strong affinity to the bleomycin family of antibiotics. Binds to CL990; an antimitotic-antibiotic compound. From Klebsiella pneumoniae.
   4451..4572    +  polyA_signal   SV40 poly(A) signal: SV40 polyadenylation signal
   4645..4661    -  protein_bind   lac operator: The lac repressor binds to the lac operator to inhibit transcription in E. coli. This inhibition can be relieved by adding lactose or isopropyl-β-D-thiogalactopyranoside (IPTG). lac repressor encoded by lacI
   4669..4699    -  promoter       lac promoter: promoter for the E. coli lac operon
   4714..4735    -  protein_bind   CAP binding site: CAP binding activates transcription in the presence of cAMP. E. coli catabolite activator protein
   4748..4840    -  CDS            lacI (fragment): lac repressor; lacI; The lac repressor binds to the lac operator to inhibit transcription in E. coli. This inhibition can be relieved by adding lactose or isopropyl-β-D-thiogalactopyranoside (IPTG).
   5023..5611    -  rep_origin     ori: high-copy-number ColE1/pMB1/pBR322/pUC origin of replication
   5782..6642    -  CDS            AmpR: β-lactamase; bla; confers resistance to ampicillin, carbenicillin, and related antibiotics
   6643..6747    -  promoter       AmpR promoter: bla
