[The description below was written by a language model from this plasmid's Addgene catalogue record and pLannotate feature annotations shown in this document.]
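Description:
pKanCMV-mClover3-mRuby3 is a 6,778 bp mammalian expression plasmid that produces a tandem fusion of the green/yellow fluorescent protein mClover3 and the red fluorescent protein mRuby3. It is maintained in E. coli through a high-copy ColE1/pUC-type origin. Despite the "Kan" in the backbone name, the catalogue lists ampicillin as the bacterial selection, and the feature table agrees, showing an AmpR (β-lactamase) gene with its own promoter. An f1 phage origin and remnants of lac regulatory sequences and a pBR322 bom fragment are also annotated as backbone carry-over. For selection in mammalian cells, an SV40 enhancer/early promoter drives the neo (nptII) gene, followed by a fragment of ble and an SV40 polyadenylation signal, allowing G418 selection of stable transfectants.

The payload is a 1,473 bp insert placed downstream of the human cytomegalovirus immediate early enhancer and promoter and terminated by the bovine growth hormone poly(A) signal. An SP6 promoter lies in reverse orientation between the insert and the poly(A) signal. In the annotation, mClover3 (called as a fragment, so probably not full length) comes first, separated by a short unannotated gap from the mRuby3 coding sequence, consistent with a single linked open reading frame. According to the depositor, mClover3 differs from Clover by three substitutions, and mRuby3 carries about twenty changes relative to mRuby2. Both were developed for improved brightness and photostability. Because the two proteins form a green donor and red acceptor pair, this covalent fusion is suited to characterising or benchmarking FRET between them in live mammalian cells, in line with the associated work on live-cell imaging and FRET reporting.
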