Addgene plasmid #74252: pKanCMV-mClover3-mRuby3
Purpose: Mammalian expression of tandem fusion of mClover3-mRuby3
Depositing lab: Michael Lin. Depositing organization: Stanford University. Publication: Improving brightness and photostability of green and red fluorescent proteins for live cell imaging and FRET reporting. Bajar BT, Wang ES, Lam AJ, Kim BB, Jacobs CL, Howe ES, Davidson MW, Lin MZ, Chu J. Sci Rep. 2016 Feb 16;6:20889. doi: 10.1038/srep20889. PubMed 26879144.
Backbone
  Vector backbone: pKanCMV
  Backbone manufacturer: Michael Davidson Lab
  Total vector size (bp): 6778
  Vector type: Mammalian Expression
  Selectable markers: Neomycin (select with G418)
Growth in bacteria
  Bacterial resistance: Ampicillin, 100 μg/mL
  Growth temperature: 37°C
  Growth strain: DH5alpha
  Copy number: High Copy
Gene/Insert
  Gene/Insert name: mClover3-mRuby3
  Insert size (bp): 1473
  Promoter: CMV
  Cloning method: Restriction Enzyme; 5′ cloning site BshTI (unknown if destroyed); 3′ cloning site ApaI (unknown if destroyed)
  Sequencing primers: 5′ pshuttle5; 3′ BGHrev
Terms and licenses: Academic/Nonprofit Terms; Industry Terms: Not Available to Industry
Depositor comments: The specific substitutions used in the development of mRuby3 relative to its parent mRuby2 are N33R, M36E, T38V, K74A, G75D, M105T, C114E, H118N, Q120K, H159D, M160I, S171H, S173N, I192V, L202I, M209T, F210Y, H216V, F221Y, A222S, G223N. The specific substitutions used in the development of mClover3 relative to its parent Clover are N149Y, G160C, and A206K.
How to cite: pKanCMV-mClover3-mRuby3 was a gift from Michael Lin (Addgene plasmid # 74252 ; http://n2t.net/addgene:74252 ; RRID:Addgene_74252)
