>Addgene plasmid #74252 | pKanCMV-mClover3-mRuby3 | addgene partial sequence | sequence record 140843 | BGH-rev 5'-TAGAAGGCACAGTCGAGG-3'
CTATAGAATAGGGCCCTTACTTGTACAGCTCGTCCATGCCACCACCAAGGTTGCTGTATTTGGCAACTGC
CACTTCTCTTTGCACTACGTAGGTTTCATTGTCACTCTCCTCGATCCTTTCCAGGCGGTGATCAACGGCA
TGGACACCGGGCATCTTGATGTTCCCGACGGTCTTTTTTGACCTGTAAGTTGTCACGAAGTTGCAGTGCA
GATGGCCACCACCATCAACTTTCAGTGCGATGTCAGTGTATCCTCTCAGACCACCATCTGCTGGATACAT
CATCTCTGTATTAGGCTCCCAACCCTTGGTCTTCTTCTGCATCACGGGACCATTGGAGGGAAAGTTTACC
CCTCTGACCTTGACGTTGTAGACGAGCTCGCCATCCTCAAGGCTGGTGTCCTGCGTGACGGTGACGACTC
CACCATCTTCGTATCTCGTAACTCTTTCCCAAGTAAAACCCTCAGGAAAGGACTGTTTAAAGAAATCAGG
GATGTCGGCCGGGTACTTGATAAAGGTACGGCTGCCATACATGAACGACGTGGCAAGAATGTCAAAGGCA
AATGGCAGGGGTCCTCCCTCGATGACTTTGATCCTCATGGTTTGCACTCCCTCGTACGGTCTGCCTTCTC
CTTCACCTGTGCATTTGAATTGGTGGCCGTTGACCGAACCTTCCATGACCACCTTCATACGCATATTTTC
CTTGATCAGCTCTTCGCCCTTAGACACTTCTTCGCCTTTGCTCACCATCGGATCTTCGCCGCCGCTTTCC
AGGGCGGCGGTCACGAACTCCAGCAGGACCATGTGATCGCGCTTCTCGTTGGGGTCTTTGCTCAGCTTGG
