>Addgene plasmid #74252 | pKanCMV-mClover3-mRuby3 | addgene partial sequence | sequence record 160124 | cmv-f 5'-CGCAAATGGGCGGTAGGCGTG-3'
ACCGTCAGATCCGCTAGCGCTACCGGTCGCCACCATGCATCATCACCATCACCACGTGAGCAAGGGCGAG
GAGCTGTTCACCGGGGTGGTGCCCATCCTGGTCGAGCTGGACGGCGACGTAAACGGCCACAAGTTCAGCG
TCCGCGGCGAGGGCGAGGGCGATGCCACCAACGGCAAGCTGACCCTGAAGTTCATCTGCACCACCGGCAA
GCTGCCCGTGCCCTGGCCCACCCTCGTGACCACCTTCGGCTACGGCGTGGCCTGCTTCAGCCGCTACCCC
GACCACATGAAGCAGCACGACTTCTTCAAGTCCGCCATGCCCGAAGGCTACGTCCAGGAGCGCACCATCT
CTTTCAAGGACGACGGTACCTACAAGACCCGCGCCGAGGTGAAGTTCGAGGGCGACACCCTGGTGAACCG
CATCGAGCTGAAGGGCATCGACTTCAAGGAGGACGGCAACATCCTGGGGCACAAGCTGGAGTACAACTTC
AACAGCCACTACGTCTATATCACGGCCGACAAGCAGAAGAACTGCATCAAGGCTAACTTCAAGATCCGCC
ACAACGTTGAGGACGGCAGCGTGCAGCTCGCCGACCACTACCAGCAGAACACCCCCATCGGCGACGGCCC
CGTGCTGCTGCCCGACAACCACTACCTGAGCCATCAGTCCAAGCTGAGCAAAGACCCCAACGAGAAGCGC
GATCACATGGTCCTGCTGGAGTTCGTGACCGCCGCCCTGGAAAGCGGCGGCGAAGATCCGATGGTGAGCA
AAGGCGAAGAAGTGTCTAAGGGCGAAGAGCTGATCAAGGAAAATATGCGTATGAAGGTGGTCATGGAAGG
TTCGGTCAACGGCCACCAATTCAAATGCACAGGTGAAGGAGAAGGCAGACCGTACGAGGGA
